>Addgene plasmid #222598 | pPB.DEST-Illusia(Y795F) | addgene full sequence | sequence record 450087 | Addgene NGS Result
CTAAATTGTAAGCGTTAATATTTTGTTAAAATTCGCGTTAAATTTTTGTTAAATCAGCTCATTTTTTAAC
CAATAGGCCGAAATCGGCAAAATCCCTTATAAATCAAAAGAATAGACCGAGATAGGGT
[37 nt withheld, positions 129-165]
AAAGAACGTGGACTCCAACGTCAAAGG
[49 nt withheld, positions 193-241]
T
[91 nt withheld, positions 243-333]
G
[124 nt withheld, positions 335-458]
CCCATTCGCCATTCAGGCTGCGCAACTGTTGGGAAGGGCGATCGGTGCGGGCCTCTTCGCTATTACGCCA
GCTGGCGAAAGGGGGATGTGCTGCAAGGCGATTAAGTTGGGTAACGCCAGGGTTTTCCCAGTCACGACGT
TGTAAAACGACGGCCAGTGAGCGCGCGTAATACGACTCACTATAGGGCGAATTGGGGCGCGCCATTCTAG
ATTAACCCTAGAAAGATAGTCTGCGTAAAATTGACGCATGCATTCTTGAAATATTGCTCTCTCTTTCTAA
ATAGCGCGAATCCGTCGCTGTGCATTTAGGACATCTCAGTCGCCGCTTGGAGCTCCCGTGAGGCGTGCTT
GTCAATGCGGTAAGTGTCACTGATTTTGAACTATAACGACCGCGTGAGTCAAAATGACGCATGATTATCT
TTTACGTGACTTTTAAGATTTAACTCATACGATAATTATATTGTTATTTCATGTTCTACTTACGTGATAA
CTTATTATATATATATTTTCTTGTTATAGATATCAACTAGAATGCTAGCATGGGCCCATCTCGACATTGA
TTATTGACTAGTTATTAATAGTAATCAATTACGGGGTCATTAGTTCATAGCCCATATATGGAGTTCCGCG
TTACATAACTTACGGTAAATGGCCCGCCTGGCTGACCGCCCAACGACCCCCGCCCATTGACGTCAATAAT
GACGTATGTTCCCATAGTAACGCCAATAGGGACTTTCCATTGACGTCAATGGGTGGAGTATTTACGGTAA
ACTGCCCACTTGGCAGTACATCAAGTGTATCATATGCCAAGTACGCCCCCTATTGACGTCAATGACGGTA
AATGGCCCGCCTGGCATTATGCCCAGTACATGACCTTATGGGACTTTCCTACTTGGCAGTACATCTACGT
ATTAGTCATCGCTATTACCATGGTCGAGGTGAGCCCCACGTTCTGCTTCACTCTCCCCATCTCCCCCCCC
TCCCCACCCCCAATTTTGTATTTATTTATTTTTTAATTATTTTGTGCAGCGATGGGGGCGGGGGGGGGGG
GGGGGGGGGCGCAGGGGGGGGGGGGGGGGGGGGCGGGGGGGGGGGGGGGGCGAGGCGGAGAGGTGCGGCG
GCAGCCAATCAGAGCGGCGCGCTCCGAAAGTTTCCTTTTATGGCGAGGCGGCGGCGGCGGCGGCCCTATA
AAAAGCGAAGCGCGCGGCGGGCGGGAGTCGCTGCGCGCTGCCTTCGCCCCGTGCCCCGCTCCGCCGCCGC
CTCGCGCCGCCCGCCCCGGCTCTGACTGACCGCGTTACTCCCACAGGTGAGCGGGCGGGACGGCCCTTCT
CCTCCGGGCTGTAATTAGCGCTTGGTTTAATGACGGCTTGTTTCTTTTCTGTGGCTGCGTGAAAGCCTTG
AGGGGCTCCGGGAGGGCCCTTTGTGCGGGGGGAGCGGCTCGGGGGGTGCGTGCGTGTGTGTGTGCGTGGG
GAGCGCCGCGTGCGGCTCCGCGCTGCCCGGCGGCTGTGAGCGCTGCGGGCGCGGCGCGGGGCTTTGTGCG
CTCCGCAGTGTGCGCGAGGGGAGCGCGGCCGGGGGCGGTGCCCCGCGGTGCGGGGGGGGCTGCGAGGGGA
ACAAAGGCTGCGTGCGGGGTGTGTGCGTGGGGGGGTGAGCAGGGGGTGTGGGCGCGTCGGTCGGGCTGCA
ACCCCCCCTGCACCCCCCTCCCCGAGTTGCTGAGCACGGCCCGGCTTCGGGTGCGGGGCTCCGTACGGGG
CGTGGCGCGGGGCTCGCCGTGCCGGGCGGGGGGTGGCGGCAGGTGGGGGTGCCGGGCGGGGCGGGGCCGC
CTCGGGCCGGGGAGGGCTCGGGGGAGGGGCGCGGCGGCCCCCGGAGCGCCGGCGGCTGTCGAGGCGCGGC
GAGCCGCAGCCATTGCCTTTTATGGTAATCGTGCGAGAGGGCGCAGGGACTTCCTTTGTCCCAAATCTGT
GCGGAGCCGAAATCTGGGAGGCGCCGCCGCACCCCCTCTAGCGGGCGCGGGGCGAAGCGGTGCGGCGCCG
GCAGGAAGGAAATGGGCGGGGAGGGCCTTCGTGCGTCGCCGCGCCGCCGTCCCCTTCTCCCTCTCCAGCC
TCGGGGCTGTCCGCGGGGGGACGGCTGCCTTCGGGGGGGACGGGGCAGGGCGGGGTTCGGCTTCTGGCGT
GTGACCGGCGGCTCTAGAGCCTCTGCTAACCATGTTCATGCCTTCTTCTTTTTCCTACAGCTCCTGGGCA
ACGTGCTGGTTATTGTGCTGTCTCATCATTTTGGCAAAGAATTCAGATCTGCGGCCGCCTCGAGAAGCTT
GATCAACAAGTTTGTACAAAAAAAGCAGGCTAGCGTCGACGCCACCATGGGCTGCATCAAGAGCAAGCGC
AAGGACAACCTGAACGACGACGGCGTGGACTCTAGAATGGTGAGCAAGGGCGAGGAGCTGTTCACCGGGG
TGGTGCCCATCCTGGTCGAGCTGGACGGCGACGTAAACGGCCACAAGTTCAGCGTGTCCGGCGAGGGCGA
GGGCGATGCCACCTACGGCAAGCTGACCCTGAAGCTTCTATGCACCACCGGCAAGCTGCCCGTGCCCTGG
CCCACCCTCGTGACCACCCTGGGCTACGGCCTGCAGTGCTTCGCCCGCTACCCCGACCACATGAAGCAGC
ACGACTTCTTCAAGTCCGCCATGCCCGAAGGCTACGTCCAGGAGCGCACCATCTTCTTCAAGGACGACGG
CAACTACAAGACCCGCGCCGAGGTGAAGTTCGAGGGCGACACCCTGGTGAACCGCATCGAGCTGAAGGGC
ATCGACTTCAAGGAGGACGGCAACATCCTGGGGCACAAGCTGGAGTACAACTACAACAGCCACAACGTCT
ATATCACCGCCGACAAGCAGAAGAACGGCATCAAGGCCAACTTCAAGATCCGCCACAACATCGAGGACGG
CGGCGTGCAGCTCGCCGACCACTACCAGCAGAACACCCCCATCGGCGACGGCCCCGTGCTGCTGCCCGAC
AACCACTACCTGAGCTACCAGTCCGCCCTGTTCAAAGACCCCAACGAGAAGCGCGATCACATGGTCCTGC
TGGAGTTCCTGACCGCCGCCGGGATCACTGAGGGCATGAACGAGCTGTACCTCGAGGAAGGTTCCCAATT
CTGGGTAACGGTGCAGAGGACTGAGGCCGCCGAGCGCTGTGGCCTGCATGGCTCCTACGTGCTGAGGGTG
GAGGCTGAAAGGCTGACTCTCCTGACCGTGGGGGCCCAGAGTCAGATACTGGAGCCACTCCTGTCCTGGC
CCTACACTCTGTTGCGTCGCTATGGCCGGGACAAGGTCATGTTCTCTTTCGAGGCCGGCCGCCGCTGCCC
CTCAGGCCCTGGAACCTTCACCTTCCAGACGGCACAGGGAAATGACATCTTCCAGGCAGTTGAGACTGCC
ATCCACCGGCAGAAGGCCCAGGGAAAGGCCGGAGGTACCAGTGCTGGTGGTAGTGCTGGTGGTAGTGCTG
GTGGTAGTGCTGGTGGTAGTGCTGGTGGTTCCGGCAGTGCTGGTGGTAGTGCTGGTGGTAGTACCAGTGC
TGGTGGTAGTGCTGGTGGTAGTGCTGGTGGTAGTGCTGGTGGTAGTGCTGGTGGTTCCGGCAGTGCTGGT
GGTAGTGCTGGTGGTAGTACCAGTGCTGGTGGTAGTGCTGGTGGTAGTGCTGGTGGTAGTGCTGGTGGTA
GTGCTGGTGGTTCCGGCAGTGCTGGTGGTAGTGCTGGTGGTAGTACCAGTGCTGGTGGTAGTGCTGGTGG
TAGTGCTGGTGGTAGTGCTGGTGGTAGTGCTGGTGGTTCCGGAAAAGGAGAGTTTAAGCCGAATGTCGTG
ACTACAGTAGCCAGTAAGTATATTCCTAATGAAGGTACGGACTGGAAAGCCAATGGCGGCCGCATGGTGA
GCAAGGGCGAGGAGCTGTTCACCGGGGTGGTGCCCATCCTGGTCGAGCTGGACGGCGACGTAAACGGCCA
CAAGTTCAGCGTGTCCGGCGAGGGCGAGGGCGATGCCACCTACGGCAAGCTGACCCTGAAGTTCATCTGC
ACCACCGGCAAGCTGCCCGTGCCCTGGCCCACCCTCGTGACCACCCTGTCCTGGGGCGTGCAGTGCTTCG
CCCGCTACCCCGACCACATGAAGCAGCACGACTTCTTCAAGTCCGCCATGCCCGAAGGCTACGTCCAGGA
GCGCACCATCTTCTTCAAGGACGACGGCAACTACAAGACCCGCGCCGAGGTGAAGTTCGAGGGCGACACC
CTGGTGAACCGCATCGAGCTGAAGGGCATCGACTTCAAGGAGGACGGCAACATCCTGGGGCACAAGCTGG
AGTACAACTACTTTAGCGACAACGTCTATATCACCGCCGACAAGCAGAAGAACGGCATCAAGGCCAACTT
CAAGATCCGCCACAACATCGAGGACGGCGGCGTGCAGCTCGCCGACCACTACCAGCAGAACACCCCCATC
GGCGACGGCCCCGTGCTGCTGCCCGACAACCACTACCTGAGCACCCAGTCCAAGCTGAGCAAAGACCCCA
ACGAGAAGCGCGATCACATGGTCCTGCTGGAGTTCGTGACCGCCGCCGGGATCACTCTCGGCATGGACGA
GCTGTACAAGTAATGAGAATTCACCCAGCTTTCTTGTACAAAGTGGTTGATCATCGATGATCTAGAGCTC
GCTGATCAGCCTCGACTGTGCCTTCTAGTTGCCAGCCATCTGTTGTTTGCCCCTCCCCCGTGCCTTCCTT
GACCCTGGAAGGTGCCACTCCCACTGTCCTTTCCTAATAAAATGAGGAAATTGCATCGCATTGTCTGAGT
AGGTGTCATTCTATTCTGGGGGGTGGGGTGGGGCAGGACAGCAAGGGGGAGGATTGGGAAGACAATAGCA
GGCATGCTGGGGATGCGGTGGGCTCTATGGCTTCTGAGGCGGAAAGAACCTGCAGCCCAAGCTTGGCGTA
ATCATGGTCATAGCTGTTTCCTGTGTGAAATTGTTATCCGCTCACAATTCCACACAACATACGAGCCGGA
AGCATAAAGTGTAAAGCCTGGGGTGCCTAATGAGTGAGCTAACTCACATTAATTGCGTTGCGCTCACTGC
CCGCTTTCCAGTCGGGAAACCTGTCGTGCCAGCGGATCCATTCATGAATGAATTCATGTCGACATACTAG
TTAAAAGTTTTGTTACTTTATAGAAGAAATTTTGAGTTTTTGTTTTTTTTTAATAAATAAATAAACATAA
ATAAATTGTTTGTTGAATTTATTATTAGTATGTAAGTGTAAATATAATAAAACTTAATATCTATTCAAAT
TAATAAATAAACCTCGATATACAGACCGATAAAACACATGCGTCAATTTTACGCATGATTATCTTTAACG
TACGTCACAATATGATTATCTTTCTAGGGTTAATCTAGTATACGCGTATGCGGCCGCTTAATTAATCCAG
CTTTTGTTCCCTTTAGTGAGGGTTAATTGCGCGCTTGGCGTAATCATGGTCATAGCTGTTTCCTGTGTGA
AATTGTTATCCGCTCACAATTCCACACAACATACGAGCCGGAAGCATAAAGTGTAAAGCCTGGGGTGCCT
AATGAGTGAGCTAACTCACATTAATTGCGTTGCGCTCACTGCCCGCTTTCCAGTCGGGAAACCTGTCGTG
CCAGCTGCATTAATGAATCGGCCAACGCGCGGGGAGAGGCGGTTTGCGTATTGGGCGCTCTTCCGCTTCC
TCGCTCACTGACTCGCTGCGCTCGGTCGTTCGGCTGCGGCGAGCGGTATCAGCTCACTCAAAGGCGGTAA
TACGGTTATCCACAGAATCAGGGGATAACGCAGGAAAGAACATGTGAGCAAAAGGCCAGCAAAAGGCCAG
GAACCGTAAAAAGGCCGCGTTGCTGGCGTTTTTCCATAGGCTCCGCCCCCCTGACGAGCATCACAAAAAT
CGACGCTCAAGTCAGAGGTGGCGAAACCCGACAGGACTATAAAGATACCAGGCGTTTCCCCCTGGAAGCT
CCCTCGTGCGCTCTCCTGTTCCGACCCTGCCGCTTACCGGATACCTGTCCGCCTTTCTCCCTTCGGGAAG
CGTGGCGCTTTCTCATAGCTCACGCTGTAGGTATCTCAGTTCGGTGTAGGTCGTTCGCTCCAAGCTGGGC
TGTGTGCACGAACCCCCCGTTCAGCCCGACCGCTGCGCCTTATCCGGTAACTATCGTCTTGAGTCCAACC
CGGTAAGACACGACTTATCGCCACTGGCAGCAGCCACTGGTAACAGGATTAGCAGAGCGAGGTATGTAGG
CGGTGCTACAGAGTTCTTGAAGTGGTGGCCTAACTACGGCTACACTAGAAGAACAGTATTTGGTATCTGC
GCTCTGCTGAAGCCAGTTACCTTCGGAAAAAGAGTTGGTAGCTCTTGATCCGGCAAACAAACCACCGCTG
GTAGCGGTGGTTTTTTTGTTTGCAAGCAGCAGATTACGCGCAGAAAAAAAGGATCTCAAGAAGATCCTTT
GATCTTTTCTACGGGGTCTGACGCTCAGTGGAACGAAAACTCACGTTAAGGGATTTTGGTCATGAGATTA
TCAAAAAGGATCTTCACCTAGATCCTTTTAAATTAAAAATGAAGTTTTAAATCAATCTAAAGTATATATG
AGTAAACTTGGTCTGACAGTTACCAATGCTTAATCAGTGAGGCACCTATCTCAGCGATCTGTCTATTTCG
TTCATCCATAGTTGCCTGACTCCCCGTCGTGTAGATAACTACGATACGGGAGGGCTTACCATCTGGCCCC
AGTGCTGCAATGATACCGCGAGACCCACGCTCACCGGCTCCAGATTTATCAGCAATAAACCAGCCAGCCG
GAAGGGCCGAGCGCAGAAGTGGTCCTGCAACTTTATCCGCCTCCATCCAGTCTATTAATTGTTGCCGGGA
AGCTAGAGTAAGTAGTTCGCCAGTTAATAGTTTGCGCAACGTTGTTGCCATTGCTACAGGCATCGTGGTG
TCACGCTCGTCGTTTGGTATGGCTTCATTCAGCTCCGGTTCCCAACGATCAAGGCGAGTTACATGATCCC
CCATGTTGTGCAAAAAAGCGGTTAGCTCCTTCGGTCCTCCGATCGTTGTCAGAAGTAAGTTGGCCGCAGT
GTTATCACTCATGGTTATGGCAGCACTGCATAATTCTCTTACTGTCATGCCATCCGTAAGATGCTTTTCT
GTGACTGGTGAGTACTCAACCAAGTCATTCTGAGAATAGTGTATGCGGCGACCGAGTTGCTCTTGCCCGG
CGTCAATACGGGATAATACCGCGCCACATAGCAGAACTTTAAAAGTGCTCATCATTGGAAAACGTTCTTC
GGGGCGAAAACTCTCAAGGATCTTACCGCTGTTGAGATCCAGTTCGATGTAACCCACTCGTGCACCCAAC
TGATCTTCAGCATCTTTTACTTTCACCAGCGTTTCTGGGTGAGCAAAAACAGGAAGGCAAAATGCCGCAA
AAAAGGGAATAAGGGCGACACGGAAATGTTGAATACTCATACTCTTCCTTTTTCAATATTATTGAAGCAT
TTATCAGGGTTATTGTCTCATGAGCGGATACATATTTGAATGTATTTAGAAAAATAAACAAATAGGGGTT
CCGCGCACATTTCCCCGAAAAGTGCCAC
Features (pLannotate 1.2.2; 27 found; start..end, strand, type, name):
     30..458     -  rep_origin     f1 ori (sequence partly withheld): f1 bacteriophage origin of replication; arrow indicates direction of (+) strand synthesis
    463..618     -  CDS            lacZα (fragment): LacZα fragment of β-galactosidase; lacZ fragment
    626..644     +  promoter       T7 promoter: promoter for bacteriophage T7 RNA polymerase
   1011..1390    +  enhancer       CMV enhancer: human cytomegalovirus immediate early enhancer
   1392..1671    +  promoter       chicken β-actin promoter: No description available
   1672..2688    +  intron         chimeric intron: chimera between introns from chicken β-actin and rabbit β-globin
   2686..2742    +  CDS            HBB (fragment): HBB_LEPEU - Experimental evidence at protein level: Swiss-Prot protein existence level 1. Involved in oxygen transport from the lung to the various peripheral tissues. From Lepus europaeus (European hare).
   2774..2799    +  protein_bind   attB1: mutant version of attB; recombination site for the Gateway® BP reaction BP Clonase™
   2815..2874    +  CDS            Lyn (fragment): LYN_MOUSE - Experimental evidence at protein level: Swiss-Prot protein existence level 1. Non-receptor tyrosine-protein kinase that transmits signals from cell surface receptors and plays an important role in the regulation of innate and adaptive immune responses, hematopoiesis, responses to growth factors and cytokines, integrin signaling, but also responses to DNA damage and genotoxic agents. Functions primarily as negative regulator, but can also function as activator, depending on the context. Required for the initiation of the B-cell response, but also for its down-regulation and terminat
   2875..3588    +  CDS            YPet: YPet is a basic (constitutively fluorescent) yellow fluorescent protein published in 2005, derived from Aequorea victoria. It has moderate acid sensitivity.
   3577..3915    +  CDS            DOK1 (fragment): DOK1_HUMAN - Experimental evidence at protein level: Swiss-Prot protein existence level 1. DOK proteins are enzymatically inert adaptor or scaffolding proteins. They provide a docking platform for the assembly of multimolecular signaling complexes. DOK1 appears to be a negative regulator of the insulin signaling pathway. Modulates integrin activation by competing with talin for the same binding site on ITGB3. From Homo sapiens (Human).
   4372..5091    +  CDS            mTurquoise2: enhanced monomeric variant of CFP (Goedhart et al., 2012) mammalian codon-optimized
   5101..5125    -  protein_bind   attB2: mutant version of attB; recombination site for the Gateway® BP reaction BP Clonase™
   5164..5388    +  polyA_signal   bGH poly(A) signal: bovine growth hormone polyadenylation signal
   5392..5408    +  promoter       SV40 promoter (fragment): SV40 enhancer and early promoter
   5459..5475    -  protein_bind   lac operator: The lac repressor binds to the lac operator to inhibit transcription in E. coli. This inhibition can be relieved by adding lactose or isopropyl-β-D-thiogalactopyranoside (IPTG). lac repressor encoded by lacI
   5483..5513    -  promoter       lac promoter: promoter for the E. coli lac operon
   5528..5549    -  protein_bind   CAP binding site: CAP binding activates transcription in the presence of cAMP. E. coli catabolite activator protein
   5562..5601    -  CDS            lacI (fragment): lac repressor; lacI; The lac repressor binds to the lac operator to inhibit transcription in E. coli. This inhibition can be relieved by adding lactose or isopropyl-β-D-thiogalactopyranoside (IPTG).
   5928..5946    -  promoter       T3 promoter: promoter for bacteriophage T3 RNA polymerase
   5991..6007    -  protein_bind   lac operator: The lac repressor binds to the lac operator to inhibit transcription in E. coli. This inhibition can be relieved by adding lactose or isopropyl-β-D-thiogalactopyranoside (IPTG). lac repressor encoded by lacI
   6015..6045    -  promoter       lac promoter: promoter for the E. coli lac operon
   6060..6081    -  protein_bind   CAP binding site: CAP binding activates transcription in the presence of cAMP. E. coli catabolite activator protein
   6094..6186    -  CDS            lacI (fragment): lac repressor; lacI; The lac repressor binds to the lac operator to inhibit transcription in E. coli. This inhibition can be relieved by adding lactose or isopropyl-β-D-thiogalactopyranoside (IPTG).
   6369..6957    -  rep_origin     ori: high-copy-number ColE1/pMB1/pBR322/pUC origin of replication
   7128..7988    -  CDS            AmpR: β-lactamase; bla; confers resistance to ampicillin, carbenicillin, and related antibiotics
   7989..8093    -  promoter       AmpR promoter: bla
