[The description below was written by a language model from this plasmid's Addgene catalogue record and pLannotate feature annotations shown in this document.]
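Description:
pPB.DEST-Illusia(Y795F) is a mammalian expression plasmid of about 8.1 kb built on the pPB.DEST backbone, a piggyBac transposon-based vector intended for stable expression through genomic integration of the cassette when a piggyBac transposase is supplied. It is propagated in E. coli as a high-copy plasmid with a ColE1/pUC-type origin and an ampicillin resistance gene (β-lactamase with its own promoter). An f1 origin and leftover cloning-vector elements (lacZα fragment, lac promoter/operator pieces, T7 and T3 promoters) are also present. The automated annotation does not pick out the piggyBac terminal repeats, and it shows no mammalian selection marker, only a short SV40 promoter fragment, so neither can be confirmed from the feature table.

The payload is a 2.3 kb synthetic insert introduced by Gateway cloning, flanked by attB1 and attB2 sites. It is driven by the CAG promoter (CMV enhancer, chicken β-actin promoter and chimeric intron) and terminated by the bGH polyadenylation signal. The annotated open reading frame begins with a short Lyn-derived segment, a type of sequence commonly used for membrane targeting. This is followed by the yellow fluorescent protein YPet, a fragment of the human adaptor DOK1, an unannotated stretch, and the cyan protein mTurquoise2. The unannotated stretch presumably holds the integrin β1-derived NPxY sequence, although the record does not map it. YPet and mTurquoise2 form the FRET pair of the Illusia reporter for integrin phosphorylation. In this variant, the tyrosine equivalent to Y795 of full-length ITGB1 is changed to phenylalanine, giving a phospho-mutant version of the reporter. Such a variant would typically serve as a non-phosphorylatable control alongside the unmutated biosensor in live-cell imaging.
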