Addgene plasmid #222598: pPB.DEST-Illusia(Y795F)
Purpose: Piggybac expression vector with a phospho-mutant (Y795F) variant of the Illusia FRET reporter for integrin phosphorylation
Depositing lab: Johanna Ivaska. Depositing organization: Turku Bioscience Centre. Publication: Dynamic regulation of integrin beta1 phosphorylation supports invasion of breast cancer cells. Conway JRW, Joshi O, Kaivola J, Follain G, Gounis M, Kuhl D, Ivaska J. Nat Cell Biol. 2025 May 26. doi: 10.1038/s41556-025-01663-4. PubMed 40419795.
Backbone
  Vector backbone: pPB.DEST
  Total vector size (bp): 8104
  Vector type: Mammalian Expression ; Transposon-based stable expression
Growth in bacteria
  Bacterial resistance: Ampicillin, 100 μg/mL
  Growth temperature: 37°C
  Growth strain: DH5alpha
  Copy number: High Copy
Gene/Insert
  Gene/Insert name: Illusia(Y795F)
  Species: Synthetic
  Insert size (bp): 2274
  Mutation: Mutation in the NPxY(795) site equivolent to Y795F in full-length integrin beta1 (ITGB1)
  Promoter: CAG
  Cloning method: Gateway Cloning
  Sequencing primers: 5′ CAG_F; 3′ BGH_R
Terms and licenses: Academic/Nonprofit Terms; Industry Terms
How to cite: pPB.DEST-Illusia(Y795F) was a gift from Johanna Ivaska (Addgene plasmid # 222598 ; http://n2t.net/addgene:222598 ; RRID:Addgene_222598)
